Addgene plasmid #42207: pcDNA3 c-SRC (151-536)
Depositing lab: Robert Lefkowitz. Depositing organization: Duke University. Publication: beta-arrestin1 interacts with the catalytic domain of the tyrosine kinase c-SRC. Role of beta-arrestin1-dependent targeting of c-SRC in receptor endocytosis. Miller WE, Maudsley S, Ahn S, Khan KD, Luttrell LM, Lefkowitz RJ. J Biol Chem. 2000 Apr 14;275(15):11312-9. 10.1074/jbc.275.15.11312 PubMed 10753943.
Backbone
  Vector backbone: pcDNA3
  Backbone manufacturer: Invitrogen
  Backbone size w/o insert (bp): 5446
  Total vector size (bp): 7000
  Vector type: Mammalian Expression
  Selectable markers: Neomycin (select with G418)
Growth in bacteria
  Bacterial resistance: Ampicillin, 100 μg/mL
  Growth temperature: 37°C
  Growth strain: DH5alpha
  Copy number: High Copy
Gene/Insert
  Gene/Insert name: c-SRC (151-536) (alt names: SRC; sarcoma (Schmidt-Ruppin A-2) viral oncogene homolog; p60-Src)
  Species: H. sapiens (human)
  Mutation: contains amino acids 151-536
  GenBank ID: NM_005417.3 AAA60584.1
  Entrez Gene: SRC (a.k.a. ASV, SRC1, THC6, c-SRC, p60-Src)
  Promoter: CMV
  Cloning method: Restriction Enzyme; 5′ cloning site HindIII (not destroyed); 3′ cloning site XhoI (not destroyed)
  Sequencing primers: 5′ CMV-F; 3′ BGH-rev
Terms and licenses: Academic/Nonprofit Terms; Industry Terms: Not Available to Industry
Depositor comments: All c-SRC mutants were generated by polymerase chain reaction using c-SRC (WT) (Addgene Plasmid #42202) as a template, and polymerase chain reaction products containing a minimal Kozak sequence were cloned into the HindIII and XhoI sites of pcDNA3. This construct contains amino acids 151-536 of human c-SRC and is untagged. All sequences were confirmed using an automated ABI DNA sequencer (Howard Hughes Nucleic Acid Facility, Duke University). This plasmid also contains an L176F point mutation which should not affect function.
How to cite: pcDNA3 c-SRC (151-536) was a gift from Robert Lefkowitz (Addgene plasmid # 42207 ; http://n2t.net/addgene:42207 ; RRID:Addgene_42207)
