[The description below was written by a language model from this plasmid's Addgene catalogue record.]
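Description:
pcDNA3 c-SRC (151-536) is a mammalian expression plasmid built on the Invitrogen pcDNA3 backbone (about 5.4 kb, giving a total of roughly 7 kb with the insert). It is maintained in E. coli as a high-copy plasmid under ampicillin selection. It also carries a neomycin resistance marker, so transfected mammalian cells can be selected with G418 when stable lines are wanted.

The insert is an N-terminally truncated form of the human tyrosine kinase c-SRC (p60-Src) encoding amino acids 151-536. Based on general knowledge of SRC domain organisation, this fragment lacks the N-terminal unique region and SH3 domain but keeps the SH2 domain, the catalytic domain and the C-terminal tail. It was amplified by PCR from a wild-type c-SRC plasmid in the same series, using primers that add a minimal Kozak sequence to support translation initiation. The product was cloned between the HindIII and XhoI sites of the polylinker, and both sites remain intact. Transcription is driven by the CMV immediate-early promoter. The use of a BGH reverse sequencing primer fits the bovine growth hormone polyadenylation signal that normally lies downstream in pcDNA3. The protein is untagged, and the depositor notes an additional L176F point mutation that is not expected to affect function.

The plasmid belongs to a set of c-SRC deletion mutants made to map which regions of the kinase interact with beta-arrestin1, and to study beta-arrestin1-dependent targeting of c-SRC in receptor endocytosis. No feature table was provided, so the positions of individual elements cannot be confirmed from the record.
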