>Addgene plasmid #42207 | pcDNA3 c-SRC (151-536) | addgene partial sequence | sequence record 57556 | BGH-rev 5'-TAGAAGGCACAGTCGAGG-3'
TAGCATTTAGGTGACACTATAGAATAGGGCCCTCTAGATGCATGCTCGAGCGGCCGCTCTAGCGCCTGTG
CCTAGAGGTTCTCCCCGGGCTGGTACTGGGGCTCGGTGGACGTGAAGTAGTCCTCCAGGAAGGCCTGCAG
GTACTCGAAGGTGGGCCGCTCCTCAGGCTCCTTCCGCCAGCACTGGCACATGAGGTCGTGCAGGGACTCG
GGACACTCCGGCGGGCAGGGCATCCGGTAGCCCCGCTCCACCTGGTCCAGCACCTCGCGGTTCACCATCC
CAGGGTAGGGCACCCGTCCCTTTGTGGTGAGCTCAGTCAGCAGGATCCCGAAGGACCACACGTCCGACTT
GATGGTGAAGCGGCCATAGAGGGCAGCTTCTGGAGCCGTCCACTTGATGGGGAATTTGGCACCTTGCCGC
GCCGTGTACTCATTGTCTTCAATGAGCCGAGCCAGCCCAAAGTCGGCCACTTTGCACACCAGGTTCTCTC
CCACCAGGATGTTGGCTGCACGAAGGTCCCGGTGGACGTAGTTCATCCGCTCCACGTACGCCATGCCTGA
GGCGATCTGAGCAGCCATGTCCACCAGCTGAGGCAGCCGCAGGTACTTGCCTGTCTCCCCCTTGAGAAAG
TCCAGCAAACTCCCCTTGCTCATGTACTCCGTGACGATGTAAATGGGCTCCTCTGAAACCACAGCATACA
ACTGCACCAGCTTCTCATGCCTCAGCTTCTTCATGACCTGGGCCTCCTGCAGGAAGGCCTCTGGAGACAT
CGTGCCAGGCTTCAGGGTTTTGATGGCCACCCTGGTGGTACCGTTCCAGGTCCCCATCCACACCTCGCCA
AAGCAGCCCTGGCCCAGCTTGACCTCCAGCCGCAGCGA
