>Addgene plasmid #42207 | pcDNA3 c-SRC (151-536) | addgene partial sequence | sequence record 57711 | CMV-F 5'-CGCAAATGGGCGGTAGGCGTG-3'
CTATATAAGCAGAGCTCTCTGGCTAACTAGAGAACCCACTGCTTACTGGCTTATCGAAATTAATACGACT
CACTATAGGGAGACCCAAGCTTCATGTGGTATTTTGGCAAGATCACCAGACGGGAGTCAGAGCGGTTACT
GCTCAATGCAGAGAACCCGAGAGGGACCTTCTTCGTGCGAGAAAGTGAGACCACGAAAGGTGCCTACTGC
CTCTCAGTGTCTGACTTCGACAACGCCAAGGGCCTCAACGTGAAGCACTACAAGATCCGCAAGCTGGACA
GCGGCGGCTTCTACATCACCTCCCGCACCCAGTTCAACAGCCTGCAGCAGCTGGTGGCCTACTACTCCAA
ACACGCCGATGGCCTGTGCCACCGCCTCACCACCGTGTGCCCCACGTCCAAGCCGCAGACTCAGGGCCTG
GCCAAGGATGCCTGGGAGATCCCTCGGGAGTCGCTGCGGCTGGAGGTCAAGCTGGGCCAGGGCTGCTTTG
GCGAGGTGTGGATGGGGACCTGGAACGGTACCACCAGGGTGGCCATCAAAACCCTGAAGCCTGGCACGAT
GTCTCCAGAGGCCTTCCTGCAGGAGGCCCAGGTCATGAAGAAGCTGAGGCATGAGAAGCTGGTGCAGTTG
TATGCTGTGGTTTCAGAGGAGCCCATTTACATCGTCACGGAGTACATGAGCAAGGGGAGTTTGCTGGACT
TTCTCAAGGGGGAGACAGGCAAGTACCTGCGGCTGCCTCAGCTGGTGGACATGGCTGCTCAGATCGCCTC
AGGCATGGCGTACGTGGAGCGGATGAACTACGTCCACCGGGACCTTCGTGCAGCCAACATCCTGGTGGGA
GAGAACCTGGTGTGCA
